>Addgene plasmid #90672 | ECT2 D5.1 gRNA | addgene full sequence | sequence record 182889 | Addgene NGS Result
AACCGCCTCTCCCCGCGCGTTGGCCGATTCATTAATGCAGCTGGCACGACAGGTTTCCCGACTGGAAAGC
GGGCAGTGAGCGCAACGCAATTAATGTGAGTTAGCTCACTCATTAGGCACCCCAGGCTTTACACTTTATG
CTTCCGGCTCGTATGTTGTGTGGAATTGTGAGCGGATAACAATTTCACACAGGAAACAGCTATGACCATG
ATTACGCCAAGCGCGCAATTAACCCTCACTAAAGGGAACAAAAGCTGGAGCTGCAAGCTTAATGTAGTCT
TATGCAATACTCTTGTAGTCTTGCAACATGGTAACGATGAGTTAGCAACATGCCTTACAAGGAGAGAAAA
AGCACCGTGCATGCCGATTGGTGGAAGTAAGGTGGTACGATCGTGCCTTATTAGGAAGGCAACAGACGGG
TCTGACATGGATTGGACGAACCACTGAATTGCCGCATTGCAGAGATATTGTATTTAAGTGCCTAGCTCGA
TACATAAACGGGTCTCTCTGGTTAGACCAGATCTGAGCCTGGGAGCTCTCTGGCTAACTAGGGAACCCAC
TGCTTAAGCCTCAATAAAGCTTGCCTTGAGTGCTTCAAGTAGTGTGTGCCCGTCTGTTGTGTGACTCTGG
TAACTAGAGATCCCTCAGACCCTTTTAGTCAGTGTGGAAAATCTCTAGCAGTGGCGCCCGAACAGGGACT
TGAAAGCGAAAGGGAAACCAGAGGAGCTCTCTCGACGCAGGACTCGGCTTGCTGAAGCGCGCACGGCAAG
AGGCGAGGGGCGGCGACTGGTGAGTACGCCAAAAATTTTGACTAGCGGAGGCTAGAAGGAGAGAGATGGG
TGCGAGAGCGTCAGTATTAAGCGGGGGAGAATTAGATCGCGATGGGAAAAAATTCGGTTAAGGCCAGGGG
GAAAGAAAAAATATAAATTAAAACATATAGTATGGGCAAGCAGGGAGCTAGAACGATTCGCAGTTAATCC
TGGCCTGTTAGAAACATCAGAAGGCTGTAGACAAATACTGGGACAGCTACAACCATCCCTTCAGACAGGA
TCAGAAGAACTTAGATCATTATATAATACAGTAGCAACCCTCTATTGTGTGCATCAAAGGATAGAGATAA
AAGACACCAAGGAAGCTTTAGACAAGATAGAGGAAGAGCAAAACAAAAGTAAGACCACCGCACAGCAAGC
GGCCGCTGATCTTCAGACCTGGAGGAGGAGATATGAGGGACAATTGGAGAAGTGAATTATATAAATATAA
AGTAGTAAAAATTGAACCATTAGGAGTAGCACCCACCAAGGCAAAGAGAAGAGTGGTGCAGAGAGAAAAA
AGAGCAGTGGGAATAGGAGCTTTGTTCCTTGGGTTCTTGGGAGCAGCAGGAAGCACTATGGGCGCAGCGT
CAATGACGCTGACGGTACAGGCCAGACAATTATTGTCTGGTATAGTGCAGCAGCAGAACAATTTGCTGAG
GGCTATTGAGGCGCAACAGCATCTGTTGCAACTCACAGTCTGGGGCATCAAGCAGCTCCAGGCAAGAATC
CTGGCTGTGGAAAGATACCTAAAGGATCAACAGCTCCTGGGGATTTGGGGTTGCTCTGGAAAACTCATTT
GCACCACTGCTGTGCCTTGGAATGCTAGTTGGAGTAATAAATCTCTGGAACAGATTTGGAATCACACGAC
CTGGATGGAGTGGGACAGAGAAATTAACAATTACACAAGCTTAATACACTCCTTAATTGAAGAATCGCAA
AACCAGCAAGAAAAGAATGAACAAGAATTATTGGAATTAGATAAATGGGCAAGTTTGTGGAATTGGTTTA
ACATAACAAATTGGCTGTGGTATATAAAATTATTCATAATGATAGTAGGAGGCTTGGTAGGTTTAAGAAT
AGTTTTTGCTGTACTTTCTATAGTGAATAGAGTTAGGCAGGGATATTCACCATTATCGTTTCAGACCCAC
CTCCCAACCCCGAGGGGACCCAGAGAGGGCCTATTTCCCATGATTCCTTCATATTTGCATATACGATACA
AGGCTGTTAGAGAGATAATTAGAATTAATTTGACTGTAAACACAAAGATATTAGTACAAAATACGTGACG
TAGAAAGTAATAATTTCTTGGGTAGTTTGCAGTTTTAAAATTATGTTTTAAAATGGACTATCATATGCTT
ACCGTAACTTGAAAGTATTTCGATTTCTTGGCTTTATATATCTTGTGGAAAGGACGAAACACCGCACTAC
TGGGAGGACTAGCTGTTTAAGAGCTATGCTGGAAACAGCATAGCAAGTTTAAATAAGGCTAGTCCGTTAT
CAACTTGAAAAAGTGGCACCGAGTCGGTGCTTTTTTTGAATTCTAGATCTTGAGACAAATGGCAGTATTC
ATCCACAATTTTAAAAGAAAAGGGGGGATTGGGGGGTACAGTGCAGGGGAAAGAATAGTAGACATAATAG
CAACAGACATACAAACTAAAGAATTACAAAAACAAATTACAAAAATTCAAAATTTTCGGGTTTATTACAG
GGACAGCAGAGATCCACTTTGGCGCCGGCTCGAGTGGCTCCGGTGCCCGTCAGTGGGCAGAGCGCACATC
GCCCACAGTCCCCGAGAAGTTGGGGGGAGGGGTCGGCAATTGAACCGGTGCCTAGAGAAGGTGGCGCGGG
GTAAACTGGGAAAGTGATGTCGTGTACTGGCTCCGCCTTTTTCCCGAGGGTGGGGGAGAACCGTATATAA
GTGCAGTAGTCGCCGTGAACGTTCTTTTTCGCAACGGGTTTGCCGCCAGAACACAGGTGTCGTGACGCGG
GATCCGCCACCATGACCGAGTACAAGCCCACGGTGCGCCTCGCCACCCGCGACGACGTCCCCAGGGCCGT
ACGCACCCTCGCCGCCGCGTTCGCCGACTACCCCGCCACGCGCCACACCGTCGATCCGGACCGCCACATC
GAGCGGGTCACCGAGCTGCAAGAACTCTTCCTCACGCGCGTCGGGCTCGACATCGGCAAGGTGTGGGTCG
CGGACGACGGCGCCGCGGTGGCGGTCTGGACCACGCCGGAGAGCGTCGAAGCGGGGGCGGTGTTCGCCGA
GATCGGCCCGCGCATGGCCGAGTTGAGCGGTTCCCGGCTGGCCGCGCAGCAACAGATGGAAGGCCTCCTG
GCGCCGCACCGGCCCAAGGAGCCCGCGTGGTTCCTGGCCACCGTCGGAGTCTCGCCCGACCACCAGGGCA
AGGGTCTGGGCAGCGCCGTCGTGCTCCCCGGAGTGGAGGCGGCCGAGCGCGCCGGGGTGCCCGCCTTCCT
GGAGACCTCCGCGCCCCGCAACCTCCCCTTCTACGAGCGGCTCGGCTTCACCGTCACCGCCGACGTCGAG
GTGCCCGAAGGACCGCGCACCTGGTGCATGACCCGCAAGCCCGGTGCCTGAACGCGTTAAGTCGACAATC
AACCTCTGGATTACAAAATTTGTGAAAGATTGACTGGTATTCTTAACTATGTTGCTCCTTTTACGCTATG
TGGATACGCTGCTTTAATGCCTTTGTATCATGCTATTGCTTCCCGTATGGCTTTCATTTTCTCCTCCTTG
TATAAATCCTGGTTGCTGTCTCTTTATGAGGAGTTGTGGCCCGTTGTCAGGCAACGTGGCGTGGTGTGCA
CTGTGTTTGCTGACGCAACCCCCACTGGTTGGGGCATTGCCACCACCTGTCAGCTCCTTTCCGGGACTTT
CGCTTTCCCCCTCCCTATTGCCACGGCGGAACTCATCGCCGCCTGCCTTGCCCGCTGCTGGACAGGGGCT
CGGCTGTTGGGCACTGACAATTCCGTGGTGTTGTCGGGGAAATCATCGTCCTTTCCTTGGCTGCTCGCCT
GTGTTGCCACCTGGATTCTGCGCGGGACGTCCTTCTGCTACGTCCCTTCGGCCCTCAATCCAGCGGACCT
TCCTTCCCGCGGCCTGCTGCCGGCTCTGCGGCCTCTTCCGCGTCTTCGCCTTCGCCCTCAGACGAGTCGG
ATCTCCCTTTGGGCCGCCTCCCCGCGTCGACTTTAAGACCAATGACTTACAAGGCAGCTGTAGATCTTAG
CCACTTTTTAAAAGAAAAGGGGGGACTGGAAGGGCTAATTCACTCCCAACGAAGACAAGATCTGCTTTTT
GCTTGTACTGGGTCTCTCTGGTTAGACCAGATCTGAGCCTGGGAGCTCTCTGGCTAACTAGGGAACCCAC
TGCTTAAGCCTCAATAAAGCTTGCCTTGAGTGCTTCAAGTAGTGTGTGCCCGTCTGTTGTGTGACTCTGG
TAACTAGAGATCCCTCAGACCCTTTTAGTCAGTGTGGAAAATCTCTAGCAGTACGTATAGTAGTTCATGT
CATCTTATTATTCAGTATTTATAACTTGCAAAGAAATGAATATCAGAGAGTGAGAGGAACTTGTTTATTG
CAGCTTATAATGGTTACAAATAAAGCAATAGCATCACAAATTTCACAAATAAAGCATTTTTTTCACTGCA
TTCTAGTTGTGGTTTGTCCAAACTCATCAATGTATCTTATCATGTCTGGCTCTAGCTATCCCGCCCCTAA
CTCCGCCCATCCCGCCCCTAACTCCGCCCAGTTCCGCCCATTCTCCGCCCCATGGCTGACTAATTTTTTT
TATTTATGCAGAGGCCGAGGCCGCCTCGGCCTCTGAGCTATTCCAGAAGTAGTGAGGAGGCTTTTTTGGA
GGCCTAGGGACGTACCCAATTCGCCCTATAGTGAGTCGTATTACGCGCGCTCACTGGCCGTCGTTTTACA
ACGTCGTGACTGGGAAAACCCTGGCGTTACCCAACTTAATCGCCTTGCAGCACATCCCCCTTTCGCCAGC
TGGCGTAATAGCGAAGAGGCCCGCACCGATCGCCCTTCCCAACAGTTGCGCAGCCTGAATGGCGAATGGG
[124 nt withheld, positions 4901-5024]
C
[91 nt withheld, positions 5026-5116]
A
[49 nt withheld, positions 5118-5166]
CCTTTGACGTTGGAGTCCACGTTCTTT
[37 nt withheld, positions 5194-5230]
ACCCTATCTCGGTCTATTCTTTTGATTTATAAGGGATTTTGCCGATTTCGGCCTATTGGTTAAAAAATGA
GCTGATTTAACAAAAATTTAACGCGAATTTTAACAAAATATTAACGCTTACAATTTAGGTGGCACTTTTC
GGGGAAATGTGCGCGGAACCCCTATTTGTTTATTTTTCTAAATACATTCAAATATGTATCCGCTCATGAG
ACAATAACCCTGATAAATGCTTCAATAATATTGAAAAAGGAAGAGTATGAGTATTCAACATTTCCGTGTC
GCCCTTATTCCCTTTTTTGCGGCATTTTGCCTTCCTGTTTTTGCTCACCCAGAAACGCTGGTGAAAGTAA
AAGATGCTGAAGATCAGTTGGGTGCACGAGTGGGTTACATCGAACTGGATCTCAACAGCGGTAAGATCCT
TGAGAGTTTTCGCCCCGAAGAACGTTTTCCAATGATGAGCACTTTTAAAGTTCTGCTATGTGGCGCGGTA
TTATCCCGTATTGACGCCGGGCAAGAGCAACTCGGTCGCCGCATACACTATTCTCAGAATGACTTGGTTG
AGTACTCACCAGTCACAGAAAAGCATCTTACGGATGGCATGACAGTAAGAGAATTATGCAGTGCTGCCAT
AACCATGAGTGATAACACTGCGGCCAACTTACTTCTGACAACGATCGGAGGACCGAAGGAGCTAACCGCT
TTTTTGCACAACATGGGGGATCATGTAACTCGCCTTGATCGTTGGGAACCGGAGCTGAATGAAGCCATAC
CAAACGACGAGCGTGACACCACGATGCCTGTAGCAATGGCAACAACGTTGCGCAAACTATTAACTGGCGA
ACTACTTACTCTAGCTTCCCGGCAACAATTAATAGACTGGATGGAGGCGGATAAAGTTGCAGGACCACTT
CTGCGCTCGGCCCTTCCGGCTGGCTGGTTTATTGCTGATAAATCTGGAGCCGGTGAGCGTGGGTCTCGCG
GTATCATTGCAGCACTGGGGCCAGATGGTAAGCCCTCCCGTATCGTAGTTATCTACACGACGGGGAGTCA
GGCAACTATGGATGAACGAAATAGACAGATCGCTGAGATAGGTGCCTCACTGATTAAGCATTGGTAACTG
TCAGACCAAGTTTACTCATATATACTTTAGATTGATTTAAAACTTCATTTTTAATTTAAAAGGATCTAGG
TGAAGATCCTTTTTGATAATCTCATGACCAAAATCCCTTAACGTGAGTTTTCGTTCCACTGAGCGTCAGA
CCCCGTAGAAAAGATCAAAGGATCTTCTTGAGATCCTTTTTTTCTGCGCGTAATCTGCTGCTTGCAAACA
AAAAAACCACCGCTACCAGCGGTGGTTTGTTTGCCGGATCAAGAGCTACCAACTCTTTTTCCGAAGGTAA
CTGGCTTCAGCAGAGCGCAGATACCAAATACTGTTCTTCTAGTGTAGCCGTAGTTAGGCCACCACTTCAA
GAACTCTGTAGCACCGCCTACATACCTCGCTCTGCTAATCCTGTTACCAGTGGCTGCTGCCAGTGGCGAT
AAGTCGTGTCTTACCGGGTTGGACTCAAGACGATAGTTACCGGATAAGGCGCAGCGGTCGGGCTGAACGG
GGGGTTCGTGCACACAGCCCAGCTTGGAGCGAACGACCTACACCGAACTGAGATACCTACAGCGTGAGCT
ATGAGAAAGCGCCACGCTTCCCGAAGGGAGAAAGGCGGACAGGTATCCGGTAAGCGGCAGGGTCGGAACA
GGAGAGCGCACGAGGGAGCTTCCAGGGGGAAACGCCTGGTATCTTTATAGTCCTGTCGGGTTTCGCCACC
TCTGACTTGAGCGTCGATTTTTGTGATGCTCGTCAGGGGGGCGGAGCCTATGGAAAAACGCCAGCAACGC
GGCCTTTTTACGGTTCCTGGCCTTTTGCTGGCCTTTTGCTCACATGTTCTTTCCTGCGTTATCCCCTGAT
TCTGTGGATAACCGTATTACCGCCTTTGAGTGAGCTGATACCGCTCGCCGCAGCCGAACGACCGAGCGCA
GCGAGTCAGTGAGCGAGGAAGCGGAAGAGCGCCCAATACGCA
Features (pLannotate 1.2.2; 27 found; start..end, strand, type, name):
     92..113     +  protein_bind   CAP binding site: CAP binding activates transcription in the presence of cAMP. E. coli catabolite activator protein
    128..158     +  promoter       lac promoter: promoter for the E. coli lac operon
    166..182     +  protein_bind   lac operator: The lac repressor binds to the lac operator to inhibit transcription in E. coli. This inhibition can be relieved by adding lactose or isopropyl-β-D-thiogalactopyranoside (IPTG). lac repressor encoded by lacI
    227..245     +  promoter       T3 promoter: promoter for bacteriophage T3 RNA polymerase
    273..499     +  promoter       RSV promoter: Rous sarcoma virus enhancer/promoter
    500..680     +  LTR            5' LTR (truncated): truncated 5' long terminal repeat (LTR) from HIV-1
    727..852     +  misc_feature   HIV-1 Ψ: packaging signal of human immunodeficiency virus type 1
    836..1199    +  CDS            HIV-1 gag (fragment): gag protein from human immunodeficiency virus 1; gag
   1345..1578    +  misc_feature   RRE: The Rev response element (RRE) of HIV-1 allows for Rev-dependent mRNA export from the nucleus to the cytoplasm.
   1955..1981    +  CDS            Rev (fragment): human immunodeficiency virus 1 (HIV-1) Rev protein; rev; enhances nuclear export of unspliced and incompletely spliced viral mRNAs
   1985..2225    +  promoter       U6 promoter: RNA polymerase III promoter for human U6 snRNA
   2273..2340    +  misc_RNA       tracrRNA (fragment): trans-activating CRISPR RNA for the Streptococcus pyogenes CRISPR/Cas9 system
   2389..2506    +  misc_feature   cPPT/CTS: central polypurine tract and central termination sequence of HIV-1
   2575..2786    +  promoter       EF-1α core promoter: core promoter for human elongation factor EF-1α
   2812..3411    +  CDS            PuroR (fragment): puromycin N-acetyltransferase; pac from Streptomyces; confers resistance to puromycin
   3427..4015    +  misc_feature   WPRE: woodchuck hepatitis virus posttranscriptional regulatory element
   4066..4085    +  misc_feature   cPPT/CTS (fragment): central polypurine tract and central termination sequence of HIV-1
   4087..4320    +  LTR            3' LTR (ΔU3): self-inactivating 3' long terminal repeat (LTR) from HIV-1
   4398..4519    +  polyA_signal   SV40 poly(A) signal: SV40 polyadenylation signal
   4559..4694    +  rep_origin     SV40 ori: SV40 origin of replication
   4715..4733    -  promoter       T7 promoter: promoter for bacteriophage T7 RNA polymerase
   4741..4896    +  CDS            lacZα (fragment): LacZα fragment of β-galactosidase; lacZ fragment
   4901..5329    +  rep_origin     f1 ori (sequence partly withheld): f1 bacteriophage origin of replication; arrow indicates direction of (+) strand synthesis
   5382..5486    +  promoter       AmpR promoter: bla
   5487..6347    +  CDS            AmpR: β-lactamase; bla; confers resistance to ampicillin, carbenicillin, and related antibiotics
   6518..7106    +  rep_origin     ori: high-copy-number ColE1/pMB1/pBR322/pUC origin of replication
   7289..79      +  CDS            lacI (fragment) (across the origin): lac repressor; lacI; The lac repressor binds to the lac operator to inhibit transcription in E. coli. This inhibition can be relieved by adding lactose or isopropyl-β-D-thiogalactopyranoside (IPTG).
