[The description below was written by a language model from this plasmid's Addgene catalogue record and pLannotate feature annotations shown in this document.]
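Description:
ECT2 D5.1 gRNA is a third-generation lentiviral CRISPR guide plasmid built on the pLenti-sgRNA backbone and designed to target human ECT2. It is propagated in E. coli through a high-copy ColE1/pUC-type origin with ampicillin selection (β-lactamase), and also carries an f1 origin, an SV40 origin and remnants of lac/lacZα cloning-vector sequence. The catalogue lists the empty backbone as 9,151 bp, whereas the sequenced record is 7,302 nt. This would be consistent with loss of a filler fragment when the guide was inserted, although the record does not say so.

The viral portion follows the usual self-inactivating layout. An RSV promoter drives a truncated HIV-1 5' LTR, making genomic RNA production Tat-independent. This is followed by the Ψ packaging signal with a partial gag fragment, the Rev response element for nuclear export, a cPPT/CTS element and a ΔU3 3' LTR that silences LTR-driven transcription after integration. Between the LTRs sit two expression units. A human U6 RNA polymerase III promoter transcribes the ECT2-directed spacer, which was cloned as an oligo duplex into BsmBI sites destroyed in the process, fused to the S. pyogenes guide scaffold (annotated as a tracrRNA fragment). An EF-1α core promoter drives puromycin N-acetyltransferase, with a WPRE downstream to enhance transcript expression.

No Cas9 is encoded, so the plasmid must be used in cells that supply the nuclease separately. It belongs to a guide series used for large-scale analysis of cell-cycle gene knockouts in human cells, where packaged virus delivers the guide and puromycin selects transduced cells.
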