Addgene plasmid #90672: ECT2 D5.1 gRNA
Purpose: 3rd generation lentiviral gRNA plasmid targeting human ECT2
Depositing lab: Iain Cheeseman. Depositing organization: Whitehead Institute for Biomedical Research. Publication: Large-Scale Analysis of CRISPR/Cas9 Cell-Cycle Knockouts Reveals the Diversity of p53-Dependent Responses to Cell-Cycle Defects. McKinley KL, Cheeseman IM. Dev Cell. 2017 Feb 27;40(4):405-420.e2. doi: 10.1016/j.devcel.2017.01.012. Epub 2017 Feb 16. PubMed 28216383.
Backbone
  Vector backbone: pLenti-sgRNA
  Backbone manufacturer: Eric Lander & David Sabatini labs (Addgene plasmid #71409)
  Backbone size w/o insert (bp): 9151
  Vector type: Lentiviral, CRISPR
  Selectable markers: Puromycin
Growth in bacteria
  Bacterial resistance: Ampicillin, 100 μg/mL
  Growth temperature: 37°C
  Growth strain: NEB Stable
  Copy number: Unknown
Gene/Insert
  Gene/Insert name: ECT2 (Guide Designation D5.1) (alt name: pKMKO series)
  gRNA/shRNA sequence: CACCgCACTACTGGGAGGACTAGCT
  Species: H. sapiens (human)
  Promoter: U6
  Cloning method: Restriction Enzyme; 5′ cloning site BsmBI (destroyed during cloning); 3′ cloning site BsmBI (destroyed during cloning)
  Sequencing primers: 5′ hU6-F (5'-GAGGGCCTATTTCCCATGATT-3'); 3′ EF1a-R (5'-CACGGCGACTACTGCACTTA-3')
Terms and licenses: Academic/Nonprofit Terms; Industry Terms: Not Available to Industry
Depositor comments: Please note that gRNA target sequence listed is not strictly the 20nt spacer sequence, but also contains the 5' BsmBI overhang. For more information about knockout human cell lines generated using this plasmid, please see http://cellcycleknockouts.wi.mit.edu/ .
How to cite: ECT2 D5.1 gRNA was a gift from Iain Cheeseman (Addgene plasmid # 90672 ; http://n2t.net/addgene:90672 ; RRID:Addgene_90672)
